Addgene plasmid #215701: pcDNAintron-CHIKV-capsid protein
Purpose: Produces the Chikungunya virus capsid protein
Depositing lab: Melinda Brindley. Publication: Chikungunya virus release is reduced by TIM-1 receptors through binding of envelope phosphatidylserine. Reyes Ballista JM, Hoover AJ, Noble JT, Acciani MD, Miazgowicz KL, Harrison SA, Tabscott GAL, Duncan A, Barnes DN, Jimenez AR, Brindley MA. J Virol. 2024 Jul 15:e0077524. doi: 10.1128/jvi.00775-24. PubMed 39007616.
Backbone
  Vector backbone: pcDNAintron
  Backbone size w/o insert (bp): 6205
  Vector type: Mammalian Expression
  Selectable markers: Neomycin (select with G418)
Growth in bacteria
  Bacterial resistance: Ampicillin, 100 μg/mL
  Growth temperature: 37°C
  Growth strain: DH5alpha
  Copy number: High Copy
Gene/Insert
  Gene/Insert name: CHIKV capsid
  Species: Chikungunya virus strain 181/clone 25
  Insert size (bp): 782
  Promoter: CMV
  Cloning method: Ligation Independent Cloning
  Sequencing primers: 5′ TAATACGACTCACTATAGGG; 3′ TAGAAGGCACAGTCGAGG
Terms and licenses: Academic/Nonprofit Terms; Industry Terms: Not Available to Industry
How to cite: pcDNAintron-CHIKV-capsid protein was a gift from Melinda Brindley (Addgene plasmid # 215701 ; http://n2t.net/addgene:215701 ; RRID:Addgene_215701)
