[The description below was written by a language model from this plasmid's Addgene catalogue record and pLannotate feature annotations shown in this document.]
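Description:
pcDNAintron-CHIKV-capsid protein is a mammalian expression plasmid that produces the capsid protein of Chikungunya virus, with the insert derived from the attenuated strain 181/clone 25. It is built on the pcDNAintron backbone, a pcDNA-style vector. In bacteria it is maintained at high copy from a ColE1/pUC-type origin under ampicillin selection (β-lactamase driven by its own promoter). An f1 origin is also present, along with remnants of lac regulatory sequence and a pBR322 bom fragment carried over from the vector lineage.

The roughly 0.8 kb capsid coding sequence sits downstream of the human cytomegalovirus immediate early enhancer and promoter. A rabbit β-globin intron lies between the promoter and the open reading frame. An intron in this position means the transcript is spliced, which generally improves nuclear export and expression of cDNAs, a useful feature for genes from cytoplasmic RNA viruses that are not adapted to nuclear processing. A T7 promoter lies between the intron and the insert, and short additional β-globin intron and exon fragments flank the cloning site. Transcription ends at the bovine growth hormone polyadenylation signal. The automated annotation matches the insert to the structural polyprotein of the S27 African prototype strain and extends slightly beyond the recorded insert length, overlapping the poly(A) region; this reflects homology-based calling rather than a different insert.

A separate SV40 early promoter drives the neomycin phosphotransferase gene with an SV40 poly(A) signal, which allows G418 selection of stably transfected cells. No epitope tag or reporter is annotated. The plasmid supplies capsid protein by transfection and was deposited with a study of Chikungunya virus release and its restriction by TIM-1 receptors.
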