Features (pLannotate 1.2.2; 22 found; start..end, strand, type, name):
     74..453     +  enhancer       CMV enhancer: human cytomegalovirus immediate early enhancer
    454..657     +  promoter       CMV promoter: human cytomegalovirus (CMV) immediate early promoter
    778..1350    +  intron         β-globin intron: intron from rabbit β-globin gene
   1405..1423    +  promoter       T7 promoter: promoter for bacteriophage T7 RNA polymerase
   1474..1514    +  intron         β-globin intron (fragment): intron from rabbit β-globin gene
   1512..1568    +  CDS            HBB (fragment): HBB_LEPEU - Experimental evidence at protein level: Swiss-Prot protein existence level 1. Involved in oxygen transport from the lung to the various peripheral tissues. From Lepus europaeus (European hare).
   1597..2460    +  CDS            POLSF_CHIKS (fragment): Experimental evidence at protein level: Swiss-Prot protein existence level 1. [Protein TF]: Plays a role in viral assembly and release. From Chikungunya virus (strain S27-African prototype) (CHIKV).
   2426..2650    +  polyA_signal   bGH poly(A) signal: bovine growth hormone polyadenylation signal
   2654..2675    +  promoter       SV40 promoter (fragment): SV40 enhancer and early promoter
   2696..3124    +  rep_origin     f1 ori (sequence partly withheld): f1 bacteriophage origin of replication; arrow indicates direction of (+) strand synthesis
   3138..3467    +  promoter       SV40 promoter: SV40 enhancer and early promoter
   3534..4325    +  CDS            neo: KKA2_KLEPN - Also known as kan, nptII. Experimental evidence at protein level: Swiss-Prot protein existence level 1. Resistance to kanamycin, neomycin, paromomycin, ribostamycin, butirosin and gentamicin B. From Klebsiella pneumoniae.
   4349..4507    +  CDS            ble (fragment): BLE_KLEPN - Experimental evidence at protein level: Swiss-Prot protein existence level 1. Binding protein with a strong affinity to the bleomycin family of antibiotics. Binds to CL990; an antimitotic-antibiotic compound. From Klebsiella pneumoniae.
   4502..4623    +  polyA_signal   SV40 poly(A) signal: SV40 polyadenylation signal
   4696..4712    -  protein_bind   lac operator: The lac repressor binds to the lac operator to inhibit transcription in E. coli. This inhibition can be relieved by adding lactose or isopropyl-β-D-thiogalactopyranoside (IPTG). lac repressor encoded by lacI
   4720..4750    -  promoter       lac promoter: promoter for the E. coli lac operon
   4765..4786    -  protein_bind   CAP binding site: CAP binding activates transcription in the presence of cAMP. E. coli catabolite activator protein
   4799..4891    -  CDS            lacI (fragment): lac repressor; lacI; The lac repressor binds to the lac operator to inhibit transcription in E. coli. This inhibition can be relieved by adding lactose or isopropyl-β-D-thiogalactopyranoside (IPTG).
   5074..5662    -  rep_origin     ori: high-copy-number ColE1/pMB1/pBR322/pUC origin of replication
   5833..6693    -  CDS            AmpR: β-lactamase; bla; confers resistance to ampicillin, carbenicillin, and related antibiotics
   6694..6798    -  promoter       AmpR promoter: bla
   6857..6909    -  misc_feature   bom (fragment): basis of mobility region from pBR322
>Addgene plasmid #215701 | pcDNAintron-CHIKV-capsid protein | addgene full sequence | sequence record 426571 | Addgene NGS Result
AATTGCATGAAGAATCTGCTTAGGGTTAGGCGTTTTGCGCTGCTTCGCGATGTACGGGCCAGATATACGC
GTTGACATTGATTATTGACTAGTTATTAATAGTAATCAATTACGGGGTCATTAGTTCATAGCCCATATAT
GGAGTTCCGCGTTACATAACTTACGGTAAATGGCCCGCCTGGCTGACCGCCCAACGACCCCCGCCCATTG
ACGTCAATAATGACGTATGTTCCCATAGTAACGCCAATAGGGACTTTCCATTGACGTCAATGGGTGGAGT
ATTTACGGTAAACTGCCCACTTGGCAGTACATCAAGTGTATCATATGCCAAGTACGCCCCCTATTGACGT
CAATGACGGTAAATGGCCCGCCTGGCATTATGCCCAGTACATGACCTTATGGGACTTTCCTACTTGGCAG
TACATCTACGTATTAGTCATCGCTATTACCATGGTGATGCGGTTTTGGCAGTACATCAATGGGCGTGGAT
AGCGGTTTGACTCACGGGGATTTCCAAGTCTCCACCCCATTGACGTCAATGGGAGTTTGTTTTGGCACCA
AAATCAACGGGACTTTCCAAAATGTCGTAACAACTCCGCCCCATTGACGCAAATGGGCGGTAGGCGTGTA
CGGTGGGAGGTCTATATAAGCAGAGCTCGTTTAGTGAACCGTCAGATCGCCTGGAGACGCCATCCACGCT
GTTTTGACCTCCATAGAAGACACCGGGACCGATCCAGCCTCCGGGGGATCGATCCCCCCGATCCTGAGAA
CTTCAGGGTGAGTTTGGGGACCCTTGATTGTTCTTTCTTTTTCGCTATTGTAAAATTCATGTTATATGGA
GGGGGCAAAGTTTTCAGGGTGTTGTTTAGAATGGGAAGATGTCCCTTGTATCACCATGGACCCTCATGAT
AATTTTGTTTCTTTCACTTTCTACTCTGTTGACAACCATTGTCTCCTCTTATTTTCTTTTCATTTTCTGT
AACTTTTTCGTTAAACTTTAGCTTGCATTTGTAACGAATTTTTAAATTCACTTTTGTTTATTTGTCAGAT
TGTAAGTACTTTCTCTAATCACTTTTTTTTCAAGGCAATCAGGGTATATTATATTGTACTTCAGCACAGT
TTTAGAGAACAATTGTTATAATTAAATGATAAGGTAGAATATTTCTGCATATAAATTCTGGCTGGCGTGG
AAATATTCTTATTGGTAGAAACAACTACATCCTGGTCATCATCCTGCCTTTCTCTTTATGGTTACAATGA
TATACACTGTTTGAGATGAGGATAAAATACTCTGAGTCCAAACCGGGCCCCTCTGCTAACCATGTTCATG
CCTTCTTCTTTTTCCTACAGCTCCTGGGCAACGTGCTGGTTATTGTGCTGTCTCATCATTTTGGCAAAGA
ATTGTAATACGACTCACTATAGGGCGAATTCGGATCCACTAGTCCAGTGTGGTGGAATTCTGCAGATCTA
GAGCCTCTGCTAACCATGTTCATGCCTTCTTCTTTTTCCTACAGCTCCTGGGCAACGTGCTGGTTATTGT
GCTGTCTCATCATTTTGGCAAAGAATTCGAGCTCATCGATGCATGGTACCGCCACCATGGAGTTTATCCC
AACCCAAACTTTCTACAATAGGAGGTACCAGCCTCGACCTTGGACTCCGCGCCCTACTATCCAAGTTATC
AGACCCAGACCGCGTCCGCAAAGGAAAGCCGGGCAACTTGCCCAGCTGATCTCAGCAGTTAATAAACTGA
CAATGCGCGCGGTACCTCAACAGAAGCCGCGCAAGAATCGGAAGAATAAGAAGCAAAAGCAAAAGCAGCA
GGCGCCACGAAACAACATGAATCAAAAGAAGCAGCTCCCTAAAAAGAAACCGGCTCAAAAGAAAAAGAAG
CCGGGCCGTAGAGAGAGAATGTGCATGAAAATCGAAAATGATTGCATCTTCGAAGTCAAGCATGAAGGTA
AGGTAACAGGTTACGCGTGCTTGGTAGGGGACAAAGTAATGAAGCCAGCACACGTAAAGGGGACCATCGA
TAATGCGGACCTGGCCAAATTGGCCTTCAAGCGGTCATCTAAGTACGACCTTGAATGCGCGCAGATACCC
GTGCACATGAAGTCCGACGCTTCGAAGTTCACCCATGAGAAACCGGAGGGGTACTACAACTGGCACCACG
GAGCAGTACAGTACTCAGGAGGCCGGTTCACCATCCCTACAGGTGCGGGCAAACCAGGGGACAGCGGTAG
ACCGATCTTCGACAACAAGGGGCGCGTGGTGGCCATAGTTTTAGGAGGAGCTAATGAAGGAGCCCGTACA
GCCCTCTCGGTGGTGACCTGGAACAAAGACATCGTCACGAAAATCACCCCTGAGGGGGCCGAAGAGTGGT
GACTCGAGTCTAGAGGGCCCGTTTAAACCCGCTGATCAGCCTCGACTGTGCCTTCTAGTTGCCAGCCATC
TGTTGTTTGCCCCTCCCCCGTGCCTTCCTTGACCCTGGAAGGTGCCACTCCCACTGTCCTTTCCTAATAA
AATGAGGAAATTGCATCGCATTGTCTGAGTAGGTGTCATTCTATTCTGGGGGGTGGGGTGGGGCAGGACA
GCAAGGGGGAGGATTGGGAAGACAATAGCAGGCATGCTGGGGATGCGGTGGGCTCTATGGCTTCTGAGGC
GGAAAGAACCAGCTGGGGCTCTAGGGGGTATCCCC
[124 nt withheld, positions 2696-2819]
C
[91 nt withheld, positions 2821-2911]
A
[49 nt withheld, positions 2913-2961]
CCTTTGACGTTGGAGTCCACGTTCTTT
[37 nt withheld, positions 2989-3025]
ACCCTATCTCGGTCTATTCTTTTGATTTATAAGGGATTTTGCCGATTTCGGCCTATTGGTTAAAAAATGA
GCTGATTTAACAAAAATTTAACGCGAATTAATTCTGTGGAATGTGTGTCAGTTAGGGTGTGGAAAGTCCC
CAGGCTCCCCAGCAGGCAGAAGTATGCAAAGCATGCATCTCAATTAGTCAGCAACCAGGTGTGGAAAGTC
CCCAGGCTCCCCAGCAGGCAGAAGTATGCAAAGCATGCATCTCAATTAGTCAGCAACCATAGTCCCGCCC
CTAACTCCGCCCATCCCGCCCCTAACTCCGCCCAGTTCCGCCCATTCTCCGCCCCATGGCTGACTAATTT
TTTTTATTTATGCAGAGGCCGAGGCCGCCTCTGCCTCTGAGCTATTCCAGAAGTAGTGAGGAGGCTTTTT
TGGAGGCCTAGGCTTTTGCAAAAAGCTCCCGGGAGCTTGTATATCCATTTTCGGATCTGATCAAGAGACA
GGATGAGGATCGTTTCGCATGATTGAACAAGATGGATTGCACGCAGGTTCTCCGGCCGCTTGGGTGGAGA
GGCTATTCGGCTATGACTGGGCACAACAGACAATCGGCTGCTCTGATGCCGCCGTGTTCCGGCTGTCAGC
GCAGGGGCGCCCGGTTCTTTTTGTCAAGACCGACCTGTCCGGTGCCCTGAATGAACTGCAGGACGAGGCA
GCGCGGCTATCGTGGCTGGCCACGACGGGCGTTCCTTGCGCAGCTGTGCTCGACGTTGTCACTGAAGCGG
GAAGGGACTGGCTGCTATTGGGCGAAGTGCCGGGGCAGGATCTCCTGTCATCCCACCTTGCTCCTGCCGA
GAAAGTATCCATCATGGCTGATGCAATGCGGCGGCTGCATACGCTTGATCCGGCTACCTGCCCATTCGAC
CACCAAGCGAAACATCGCATCGAGCGAGCACGTACTCGGATGGAAGCCGGTCTTGTCGATCAGGATGATC
TGGACGAAGAGCATCAGGGGCTCGCGCCAGCCGAACTGTTCGCCAGGCTCAAGGCGCGCATGCCCGACGG
CGAGGATCTCGTCGTGACCCATGGCGATGCCTGCTTGCCGAATATCATGGTGGAAAATGGCCGCTTTTCT
GGATTCATCGACTGTGGCCGGCTGGGTGTGGCGGACCGCTATCAGGACATAGCGTTGGCTACCCGTGATA
TTGCTGAAGAGCTTGGCGGCGAATGGGCTGACCGCTTCCTCGTGCTTTACGGTATCGCCGCTCCCGATTC
GCAGCGCATCGCCTTCTATCGCCTTCTTGACGAGTTCTTCTGAGCGGGACTCTGGGGTTCGAAATGACCG
ACCAAGCGACGCCCAACCTGCCATCACGAGATTTCGATTCCACCGCCGCCTTCTATGAAAGGTTGGGCTT
CGGAATCGTTTTCCGGGACGCCGGCTGGATGATCCTCCAGCGCGGGGATCTCATGCTGGAGTTCTTCGCC
CACCCCAACTTGTTTATTGCAGCTTATAATGGTTACAAATAAAGCAATAGCATCACAAATTTCACAAATA
AAGCATTTTTTTCACTGCATTCTAGTTGTGGTTTGTCCAAACTCATCAATGTATCTTATCATGTCTGTAT
ACCGTCGACCTCTAGCTAGAGCTTGGCGTAATCATGGTCATAGCTGTTTCCTGTGTGAAATTGTTATCCG
CTCACAATTCCACACAACATACGAGCCGGAAGCATAAAGTGTAAAGCCTGGGGTGCCTAATGAGTGAGCT
AACTCACATTAATTGCGTTGCGCTCACTGCCCGCTTTCCAGTCGGGAAACCTGTCGTGCCAGCTGCATTA
ATGAATCGGCCAACGCGCGGGGAGAGGCGGTTTGCGTATTGGGCGCTCTTCCGCTTCCTCGCTCACTGAC
TCGCTGCGCTCGGTCGTTCGGCTGCGGCGAGCGGTATCAGCTCACTCAAAGGCGGTAATACGGTTATCCA
CAGAATCAGGGGATAACGCAGGAAAGAACATGTGAGCAAAAGGCCAGCAAAAGGCCAGGAACCGTAAAAA
GGCCGCGTTGCTGGCGTTTTTCCATAGGCTCCGCCCCCCTGACGAGCATCACAAAAATCGACGCTCAAGT
CAGAGGTGGCGAAACCCGACAGGACTATAAAGATACCAGGCGTTTCCCCCTGGAAGCTCCCTCGTGCGCT
CTCCTGTTCCGACCCTGCCGCTTACCGGATACCTGTCCGCCTTTCTCCCTTCGGGAAGCGTGGCGCTTTC
TCATAGCTCACGCTGTAGGTATCTCAGTTCGGTGTAGGTCGTTCGCTCCAAGCTGGGCTGTGTGCACGAA
CCCCCCGTTCAGCCCGACCGCTGCGCCTTATCCGGTAACTATCGTCTTGAGTCCAACCCGGTAAGACACG
ACTTATCGCCACTGGCAGCAGCCACTGGTAACAGGATTAGCAGAGCGAGGTATGTAGGCGGTGCTACAGA
GTTCTTGAAGTGGTGGCCTAACTACGGCTACACTAGAAGAACAGTATTTGGTATCTGCGCTCTGCTGAAG
CCAGTTACCTTCGGAAAAAGAGTTGGTAGCTCTTGATCCGGCAAACAAACCACCGCTGGTAGCGGTGGTT
TTTTTGTTTGCAAGCAGCAGATTACGCGCAGAAAAAAAGGATCTCAAGAAGATCCTTTGATCTTTTCTAC
GGGGTCTGACGCTCAGTGGAACGAAAACTCACGTTAAGGGATTTTGGTCATGAGATTATCAAAAAGGATC
TTCACCTAGATCCTTTTAAATTAAAAATGAAGTTTTAAATCAATCTAAAGTATATATGAGTAAACTTGGT
CTGACAGTTACCAATGCTTAATCAGTGAGGCACCTATCTCAGCGATCTGTCTATTTCGTTCATCCATAGT
TGCCTGACTCCCCGTCGTGTAGATAACTACGATACGGGAGGGCTTACCATCTGGCCCCAGTGCTGCAATG
ATACCGCGAGACCCACGCTCACCGGCTCCAGATTTATCAGCAATAAACCAGCCAGCCGGAAGGGCCGAGC
GCAGAAGTGGTCCTGCAACTTTATCCGCCTCCATCCAGTCTATTAATTGTTGCCGGGAAGCTAGAGTAAG
TAGTTCGCCAGTTAATAGTTTGCGCAACGTTGTTGCCATTGCTACAGGCATCGTGGTGTCACGCTCGTCG
TTTGGTATGGCTTCATTCAGCTCCGGTTCCCAACGATCAAGGCGAGTTACATGATCCCCCATGTTGTGCA
AAAAAGCGGTTAGCTCCTTCGGTCCTCCGATCGTTGTCAGAAGTAAGTTGGCCGCAGTGTTATCACTCAT
GGTTATGGCAGCACTGCATAATTCTCTTACTGTCATGCCATCCGTAAGATGCTTTTCTGTGACTGGTGAG
TACTCAACCAAGTCATTCTGAGAATAGTGTATGCGGCGACCGAGTTGCTCTTGCCCGGCGTCAATACGGG
ATAATACCGCGCCACATAGCAGAACTTTAAAAGTGCTCATCATTGGAAAACGTTCTTCGGGGCGAAAACT
CTCAAGGATCTTACCGCTGTTGAGATCCAGTTCGATGTAACCCACTCGTGCACCCAACTGATCTTCAGCA
TCTTTTACTTTCACCAGCGTTTCTGGGTGAGCAAAAACAGGAAGGCAAAATGCCGCAAAAAAGGGAATAA
GGGCGACACGGAAATGTTGAATACTCATACTCTTCCTTTTTCAATATTATTGAAGCATTTATCAGGGTTA
TTGTCTCATGAGCGGATACATATTTGAATGTATTTAGAAAAATAAACAAATAGGGGTTCCGCGCACATTT
CCCCGAAAAGTGCCACCTGACGTCGACGGATCGGGAGATCTCCCGATCCCCTATGGTGCACTCTCAGTAC
AATCTGCTCTGATGCCGCATAGTTAAGCCAGTATCTGCTCCCTGCTTGTGTGTTGGAGGTCGCTGAGTAG
TGCGCGAGCAAAATTTAAGCTACAACAAGGCAAGGCTTGACCGAC
